>Addgene plasmid #191744 | csr-1_son-1_mRuby3 | addgene full sequence | sequence record 379324 | Addgene NGS Result
GTTATTGTCTCATGAGCGGATACATATTTGAATGTATTTAGAAAAATAAACAAATAGGGGTTCCGCGCAC
ATTTCCCCGAAAAGTGCCACCTGAACGAAGCATCTGTGCTTCATTTTGTAGAACAAAAATGCAACGCGAG
AGCGCTAATTTTTCAAACAAAGAATCTGAGCTGCATTTTTACAGAACAGAAATGCAACGCGAAAGCGCTA
TTTTACCAACGAAGAATCTGTGCTTCATTTTTGTAAAACAAAAATGCAACGCGAGAGCGCTAATTTTTCA
AACAAAGAATCTGAGCTGCATTTTTACAGAACAGAAATGCAACGCGAGAGCGCTATTTTACCAACAAAGA
ATCTATACTTCTTTTTTGTTCTACAAAAATGCATCCCGAGAGCGCTATTTTTCTAACAAAGCATCTTAGA
TTACTTTTTTTCTCCTTTGTGCGCTCTATAATGCAGTCTCTTGATAACTTTTTGCACTGTAGGTCCGTTA
AGGTTAGAAGAAGGCTACTTTGGTGTCTATTTTCTCTTCCATAAAAAAAGCCTGACTCCACTTCCCGCGT
TTACTGATTACTAGCGAAGCTGCGGGTGCATTTTTTCAAGATAAAGGCATCCCCGATTATATTCTATACC
GATGTGGATTGCGCATACTTTGTGAACAGAAAGTGATAGCGTTGATGATTCTTCATTGGTCAGAAAATTA
TGAACGGTTTCTTCTATTTTGTCTCTATATACTACGTATAGGAAATGTTTACATTTTCGTATTGTTTTCG
ATTCACTCTATGAATAGTTCTTACTACAATTTTTTTGTCTAAAGAGTAATACTAGAGATAAACATAAAAA
ATGTAGAGGTCGAGTTTAGATGCAAGTTCAAGGAGCGAAAGGTGGATGGGTAGGTTATATAGGGATATAG
CACAGAGATATATAGCAAAGAGATACTTTTGAGCAATGTTTGTGGAAGCGGTATTCGCAATATTTTAGTA
GCTCGTTACAGTCCGGTGCGTTTTTGGTTTTTTGAAAGTGCGTCTTCAGAGCGCTTTTGGTTTTCAAAAG
CGCTCTGAAGTTCCTATACTTTCTAGAGAATAGGAACTTCGGAATAGGAACTTCAAAGCGTTTCCGAAAA
CGAGCGCTTCCGAAAATGCAACGCGAGCTGCGCACATACAGCTCACTGTTCACGTCGCACCTATATCTGC
GTGTTGCCTGTATATATATATACATGAGAAGAACGGCATAGTGCGTGTTTATGCTTAAATGCGTACTTAT
ATGCGTCTATTTATGTAGGATGAAAGGTAGTCTAGTACCTCCTGTGATATTATCCCATTCCATGCGGGGT
ATCGTATGCTTCCTTCAGCACTACCCTTTAGCTGTTCTATATGCTGCCACTCCTCAATTGGATTAGTCTC
ATCCTTCAATGCTATCATTTCCTTTGATATTGGATCATACTAAGAAACCATTATTATCATGACATTAACC
TATAAAAATAGGCGTATCACGAGGCCCTTTCGTCTCGCGCGTTTCGGTGATGACGGTGAAAACCTCTGAC
ACATGCAGCTCCCGGAGACGGTCACAGCTTGTCTGTAAGCGGATGCCGGGAGCAGACAAGCCCGTCAGGG
CGCGTCAGCGGGTGTTGGCGGGTGTCGGGGCTGGCTTAACTATGCGGCATCAGAGCAGATTGTACTGAGA
GTGCACCATACCACCTTTTCAATTCATCATTTTTTTTTTATTCTTTTTTTTGATTTCGGTTTCCTTGAAA
TTTTTTTGATTCGGTAATCTCCGAACAGAAGGAAGAACGAAGGAAGGAGCACAGACTTAGATTGGTATAT
ATACGCATATGTAGTGTTGAAGAAACATGAAATTGCCCAGTATTCTTAACCCAACTGCACAGAACAAAAA
CCTGCAGGAAACGAAGATAAATCATGTCGAAAGCTACATATAAGGAACGTGCTGCTACTCATCCTAGTCC
TGTTGCTGCCAAGCTATTTAATATCATGCACGAAAAGCAAACAAACTTGTGTGCTTCATTGGATGTTCGT
ACCACCAAGGAATTACTGGAGTTAGTTGAAGCATTAGGTCCCAAAATTTGTTTACTAAAAACACATGTGG
ATATCTTGACTGATTTTTCCATGGAGGGCACAGTTAAGCCGCTAAAGGCATTATCCGCCAAGTACAATTT
TTTACTCTTCGAAGACAGAAAATTTGCTGACATTGGTAATACAGTCAAATTGCAGTACTCTGCGGGTGTA
TACAGAATAGCAGAATGGGCAGACATTACGAATGCACACGGTGTGGTGGGCCCAGGTATTGTTAGCGGTT
TGAAGCAGGCGGCAGAAGAAGTAACAAAGGAACCTAGAGGCCTTTTGATGTTAGCAGAATTGTCATGCAA
GGGCTCCCTATCTACTGGAGAATATACTAAGGGTACTGTTGACATTGCGAAGAGCGACAAAGATTTTGTT
ATCGGCTTTATTGCTCAAAGAGACATGGGTGGAAGAGATGAAGGTTACGATTGGTTGATTATGACACCCG
GTGTGGGTTTAGATGACAAGGGAGACGCATTGGGTCAACAGTATAGAACCGTGGATGATGTGGTCTCTAC
AGGATCTGACATTATTATTGTTGGAAGAGGACTATTTGCAAAGGGAAGGGATGCTAAGGTAGAGGGTGAA
CGTTACAGAAAAGCAGGCTGGGAAGCATATTTGAGAAGATGCGGCCAGCAAAACTAAAAAACTGTATTAT
AAGTAAATGCATGTATACTAAACTCACAAATTAGAGCTTCAATTTAATTATATCAGTTATTACCCTATGC
GGTGTGAAATACCGCACAGATGCGTAAGGAGAAAATACCGCATCAGGAAATTGTAAGCGTTAATATTTTG
TTAAAATTCGCGTTAAATTTTTGTTAAATCAGCTCATTTTTTAACCAATAGGCCGAAATCGGCAAAATCC
CTTATAAATCAAAAGAATAGACCGAGATAGGGT
[37 nt withheld, positions 2974-3010]
AAAGAACGTGGACTCCAACGTCAAAGG
[49 nt withheld, positions 3038-3086]
T
[91 nt withheld, positions 3088-3178]
G
[124 nt withheld, positions 3180-3303]
CCATTCGCCATTCAGGCTGCGCAACTGTTGGGAAGGGCGATCGGTGCGGGCCTCTTCGCTATTACGCCAG
CTGGCGAAAGGGGGATGTGCTGCAAGGCGATTAAGTTGGGTAACGCCAGGGTTTTCCCAGTCACGACGCT
GGAGAAGCTCATTCCACCCGAAATGCCCGTGAACTTGCCCTTGTTTGCGCGGGCCTTCTTGCGCTCTGCT
CGGATACGCTCGACATCGCTGAGGAGCTCGGCGAGTTCCTTGGCGCGGTTGCGGACGTTGATACCCTGGT
CTTTGCCGTTCTGGTCGATAAAATGGAACTGGCGCAGCATCTTGAGGAGGGTAAGATGCGACCGAGCATC
GTCCACCACTCGTTCGGAACCGTGCTTAATCAGGTACTCTAGTAGTTGAAGGGCCTTGTAGATCTGGCGC
CATTCTTCGGCGGACTTTTCTGTGAAACGGCGGTAAATCATGGGCATGATTTCGTTGAGTGTTTGGCTAA
GAACAAGGAGGGAAACGCAAGTTAGCCGCGTTCGTATACAAGCGAGCAGTTCTCGAGAACGTACTAGTTG
AAGGTGCCATCGGCGATCTCTTGCATCAAAGTCGACGATGCACCCCAAGGTTCATTGTTGGTGGCCTCGC
GCACCTGGGTTCGCTGTCAGCTCCCGTTCCATGGTCTCTTGTCTGGGATCAAGTATATGGCGAAGGGCGC
AAGAGAATGGTGCCAGTGTGGCGCGTGGATACGGGCATACCTTGGACTCCATCTCGGTATAGTTCATGAC
AGCTGGTTGGAGCCATTGTCAGCACCCTGAACACGAAATCATGAGGGAGTCTTGGTTCTGGACTAGGTGG
TCACCTACCATTTTGAACCTTTCGTACGCCAGCCTTGATGTCGTAGAGTGTCAGGTTGGACACGGTATCC
TTGAGGCTATTGAAATCCATTGCGTAAACGTGTCTATCGCCGGAGTTGCTGGGAATTGTTCTGATGGGCT
AAGGTAATTCTTCTCTAGATCCAATCTGAGCCTCGCGGTGATGATTGCCAGACGGGCGGGATGCTGTGGC
GACTTGGTGGTTTTTGTTCGGGCTGATCGCTTTCAGGGCGACGTTTCACGGTCTTGTCGGGATCAGATGG
ACATTGAGGTGCGGAATTATACGATTTAGGTGACTGCAGGCCATACAGATCTCCCTAGACGCCGGGCCAA
TCCGTTCCTTGCACCTTCTCTCACACATGCAGGTTTTGGAATGTGGCTTCATCGTGTCCAGAACTGGGCG
CATTGGGGCCAGGCTCAGTGTCAGTGTAGGGATCGATGTACATATGGCAGTTGACAGCGAGAGAGCCAGG
TGTCACAGGCAGTCCGTCAGTGGCCGCGGTGGTGGCCACGCACTTTCTGCAGGAGCCGTCTGGGGTGCGT
GCAGCTGGCGGCCGCTTCCGGGCATACGGCTTGTGTAACGAGGGTGTTGACCCTCGGCTTGGCGCTTGAA
CTTGGCGCTGCGGTCCCCCCACAGTTGACCACAATCCCCGGCCAATCGAACGACGGCAACAAGGGCGCAC
TAGCCAGTGAACGCCTGGGGATAGTGGGTGGTCAAAGAGAATTGGGCAAACGAGACGACAATGGAGGGTG
AACCGGGAATAATAAACAGCTGGTGAGACCACCCATCAAACGAATCACCCCACCATGGGATGCCCTCAGA
TGCCCTCCATGCCACCATAAGGAATGATCTTACGGCTTGCCGAAGTTAACAGGCCTGCTTTTGCATATGA
ACGAGAGCCTGGTGTTGCATTCCACATTGGCTATCTACAGTACCTACCCAACCTACACACCCTGATGCGA
AAGGGACAGAAGGGGAGAAGGATACATACATATACCTGACTCGTGCCCATCAACAACAGAGAAAGGGTGA
TCGCTGAACACATCAGAGCATCTCTTCCCCCCTGGCGACTAAAAGTGCTCCCAATCTCGTCTTACATCTG
ATACGTTGTTCAAACTCCGCAACCCGATCTGCACACTGCCCTGCCTTGGCCCTTCTTGGAGTCTCCGCTT
CCCCACGCCATCTCACGCTCGAGGACTCCGCTGCTAGGTATGAGCTAGGCCTGCCGTCGACAGGATCCAC
CAGACGTCAACAATAACCCATCTTGGAAATACATAAGAAGACGTCACTTCCCTCCCTTTTCGAAAGGAAG
AGATCATCATCAGCATCCATCATGGCTGGTCTTTTTGGTTCCGCCGCCGCATCCGCGAGCAACACCCTCG
GCGATCTTAAGCAGGATGTCGAGCTCGGCCAACCCCCCGAGGACAGCATCAGCGACCTTGCCTTCAACCC
CAACCCCGCCGACCAGAAGGACTTCCTCGCCGTAGCCAGCTGGGACAAGAAGACACGCATTTACGAGATC
TTGAGTAATGGTCAAGGTCAGGGACAGGCCATGATTGAGCATGATGCCCCCGTTTTCTCTTGCGATTTCT
TCAAGGTATGTTTGCGTCGATTGGCCTGGCAGGTAGCCCGACAAAACACTGACATGCACTTCTCCCAACA
GGACGGCACAAAGGTCATTTCCGCCGGCGCCGACAAGGCCGCCAAGGTTCTCGATTTGGCCACCGGTCAG
TCGATGCAGGTCGCTGCTCACGATATGCCCATCAAGTGCGTTCGCTACTTCGAGGCCAATGGCACGCCCA
TGGCGGTGACAGGTGGCTGGGACAAGCAGATCAAGTACTGGGATTTCCGCTCCGCGAACCCGGCCGCCAC
GGTGCAGGCCCAGGAGCGCGTTTATACCATGGATGTGCGCGACAACTTGCTCGTGGTCGGAACCGCTGAT
CGCTATATCAACGTGATCAACCTGAAGGACCCCGGCAAGTTCTACAAGACAATGCAGAGCCCTCTTAAAT
GGCAGACTCGTGTGGTCAGCTGCTTCAACGATTCTCAGGGCTTTGCTATCGGCTCGATCGAGGGTAGATG
CGCCATTCAATATGTGGAGGACAAGGATTCTGCGTACGCCTTCACCTCCTCCCCCTTTACTATCCCATCT
GCCGAATACGCTGACTAACTGACTTGTTTTCCAGCTCCAACTTCTCTTTCAAATGCCACCGCGACCCCGC
CCAAGGCAACACCACGGCCGTCCACGCTGTCAACGACATCTCCTTCCACCCCCAACACGGCACCTTCAGC
ACAGCCGGTAGCGACGGCACCTTCCACTTCTGGGACAAGGACGCCAAGCACCGTCTCAAGGGTTACCCCA
ACGTCGGCGGCAGCATCACCTCGACAACGTTCAACAAGACCGGCAGCATCTTTGCCTACGCCATTAGTTA
TGACTGGAGCAAGGGGTACCAAGGCAACTCGCCCACGTACCCGACCAAGGTCATGCTCCACCCAGTACAG
CAGGACGAGTGCAAGCCCCGTCCGAGCGTTAAGAAGAGGGCTGGTATTGGTTTGGCTATTGCTGGCATGG
TGTCTAAGGGCGAAGAGCTGATCAAGGAAAATATGCGTATGAAGGTGGTCATGGAAGGTTCGGTCAACGG
CCACCAATTCAAATGCACAGGTGAAGGAGAAGGCAGACCGTACGAGGGAGTGCAAACCATGAGGATCAAA
GTCATCGAGGGAGGACCCCTGCCATTTGCCTTTGACATTCTTGCCACGTCGTTCATGTATGGCAGCCGTA
CCTTTATCAAGTACCCGGCCGACATCCCTGATTTCTTTAAACAGTCCTTTCCTGAGGGTTTTACTTGGGA
AAGAGTTACGAGATACGAAGATGGTGGAGTCGTCACCGTCACGCAGGACACCAGCCTTGAGGATGGCGAG
CTCGTCTACAACGTCAAGGTCAGAGGGGTAAACTTTCCCTCCAATGGTCCCGTGATGCAGAAGAAGACCA
AGGGTTGGGAGCCTAATACAGAGATGATGTATCCAGCAGATGGTGGTCTGAGAGGATACACTGACATCGC
ACTGAAAGTTGATGGTGGTGGCCATCTGCACTGCAACTTCGTGACAACTTACAGGTCAAAAAAGACCGTC
GGGAACATCAAGATGCCCGGTGTCCATGCCGTTGATCACCGCCTGGAAAGGATCGAGGAGAGTGACAATG
AAACCTACGTAGTGCAAAGAGAAGTGGCAGTTGCCAAATACAGCAACCTTGGTGGTGGCATGGACGAGCT
GTACAAGTGACTAGAGGATCCGACACTATAGAATACCTAGACAGTTTGCAGGTCATGTGAATGTTATCGC
CAACACATTGAATGCTAAACAGATTACCTCCAACGCCTAGATGAAACCAAATTACCCTTGCCTTCTTTTT
TTTTACGCCGTTAATGCAGTTGTGATAGAGACCATGCAACGTCTTCTAAACGGAGACACAAACACATTCG
AGTCGATCAGATCGAAATGACTTGTTCCTGTACCTCGTCACCATCCAGCCACCGTCTGAAATAGACGCAG
TTGCTGGGGCTGACAGGTCCGCCTTCCTCGCACATATCATAGACAGGGCACCGCCCACAAGGCGCCTCCA
TAAGGCCACTTGCACTCGGCTCAACTCCCATAAATGAGGTAACAATGCCTCCTTTGGTTGGATCATGGTC
GAGGCGTCGTTGATTGCACGTCCTCGGATCCTGTTTGGGGATGCGCGTCACACGGTACCCCTTGCGCCCA
TTGACCTTGACAGGCTCTACTAAGCCATCGTAGTATAGCACATCCACCAACTGCTGGATATCCGCCTCGC
TCAACGTCGTATTATTCGTGATGCCGGCGTGGTGGATGAACTTTGCAATGTCCGACACAGTCGGGTACGA
CTTGTAACCGGCCGGGAGAGGCAGCAATTGCGGCTTGCCGGGCCTGGTCTTCTTGGCCGGTGCCGGTGCC
GCCGTGTCGTCGTTGGAAATCTCGCCCGCGCTGCGCTTCGTCCCCTTGGAAATATCCTCCGAGTGGGGAA
TGGTCCCCTGAACCACGCCCTTCTTGGGATTCTTTTCACGCTGCTGTGCTCCTCCTCCTTGTGCTCCTAC
TCCTGGTACTCCAGCACCGCCGCCGTGGGAAGTATATGTCGATTTCTGCTTGATAAAGTCAAACACAATT
TCCTGTAGCTCGTTGATGAAGGCCGTGTCGAGCTCGCCCTCAGTAAACCAGGGGCCACCTGTGGCGCGAT
CGGAGGGACGTAGGTTCGCCTTGATGTACATCTTCTTGTTGGGGTGCTCGACGTTCTTCATGCTGGCGAT
GTAGCCCTTTTGCTCGAGATACTTGATGCAATGCTTCATAAGCGAGTCGGCCATGTTGAGCTTGTTCTTG
ATGGTCCGGTTCCAGATGCCGTCGGCCCCGGCTTCGTCGACCATGGCGTATACCATCATTATTTCGGAGT
TGGGGAGGGAGGTGTACCTTTTGGGAGGAAGGGGAGGTTAGTTGGTGTGCTCGGTTGGCTGTTTCCTGTG
TGAAATTGTTATCCGCTCACAATTCCACACAACATACGAGCCGGAAGCATAAAGTGTAAAGCCTGGGGTG
CCTAATGAGTGAGCTAACTCACATTAATTGCGTTGCGCTCACTGCCCGCTTTCCAGTCGGGAAACCTGTC
GTGCCAGCTGCATTAATGAATCGGCCAACGCGCGGGGAGAGGCGGTTTGTGTATTGGGCGCTCTTCCGCT
TCCTCGCTCACTGACTCGCTGCGCTCGGTCGTTCGGCTGCGGCGAGCGGTATCAGCTCACTCAAAGGCGG
TAATACGGTTATCCACAGAATCAGGGGATAACGCAGGAAAGAACATGTGAGCAAAAGGCCAGCAAAAGGC
CAGGAACCGTAAAAAGGCCGCGTTGCTGGCGTTTTTCCATAGGCTCCGCCCCCCTGACGAGCATCACAAA
AATCGACGCTCAAGTCAGAGGTGGCGAAACCCGACAGGACTATAAAGATACCAGGCGTTTCCCCCTGGAA
GCTCCCTCGTGCGCTCTCCTGTTCCGACCCTGCCGCTTACCGGATACCTGTCCGCCTTTCTCCCTTCGGG
AAGCGTGGCGCTTTCTCATAGCTCACGCTGTAGGTATCTCAGTTCGGTGTAGGTCGTTCGCTCCAAGCTG
GGCTGTGTGCACGAACCCCCCGTTCAGCCCGACCGCTGCGCCTTATCCGGTAACTATCGTCTTGAGTCCA
ACCCGGTAAGACACGACTTATCGCCACTGGCAGCAGCCACTGGTAACAGGATTAGCAGAGCGAGGTATGT
AGGCGGTGCTACAGAGTTCTTGAAGTGGTGGCCTAACTACGGCTACACTAGAAGAACAGTATTTGGTATC
TGCGCTCTGCTGAAGCCAGTTACCTTCGGAAAAAGAGTTGGTAGCTCTTGATCCGGCAAACAAACCACCG
CTGGTAGCGGTGGTTTTTTTGTTTGCAAGCAGCAGATTACGCGCAGAAAAAAAGGATCTCAAGAAGATCC
TTTGATCTTTTCTACGGGGTCTGACGCTCAGTGGAACGAAAACTCACGTTAAGGGATTTTGGTCATGAGA
TTATCAAAAAGGATCTTCACCTAGATCCTTTTAAATTAAAAATGAAGTTTTAAATCAATCTAAAGTATAT
ATGAGTAAACTTGGTCTGACAGTTACCAATGCTTAATCAGTGAGGCACCTATCTCAGCGATCTGTCTATT
TCGTTCATCCATAGTTGCCTGACTCCCCGTCGTGTAGATAACTACGATACGGGAGGGCTTACCATCTGGC
CCCAGTGCTGCAATGATACCGCGAGACCCACGCTCACCGGCTCCAGATTTATCAGCAATAAACCAGCCAG
CCGGAAGGGCCGAGCGCAGAAGTGGTCCTGCAACTTTATCCGCCTCCATCCAGTCTATTAATTGTTGCCG
GGAAGCTAGAGTAAGTAGTTCGCCAGTTAATAGTTTGCGCAACGTTGTTGCCATTGCTACAGGCATCGTG
GTGTCACGCTCGTCGTTTGGTATGGCTTCATTCAGCTCCGGTTCCCAACGATCAAGGCGAGTTACATGAT
CCCCCATGTTGTGCAAAAAAGCGGTTAGCTCCTTCGGTCCTCCGATCGTTGTCAGAAGTAAGTTGGCCGC
AGTGTTATCACTCATGGTTATGGCAGCACTGCATAATTCTCTTACTGTCATGCCATCCGTAAGATGCTTT
TCTGTGACTGGTGAGTACTCAACCAAGTCATTCTGAGAATAGTGTATGCGGCGACCGAGTTGCTCTTGCC
CGGCGTCAATACGGGATAATACCGCGCCACATAGCAGAACTTTAAAAGTGCTCATCATTGGAAAACGTTC
TTCGGGGCGAAAACTCTCAAGGATCTTACCGCTGTTGAGATCCAGTTCGATGTAACCCACTCGTGCACCC
AACTGATCTTCAGCATCTTTTACTTTCACCAGCGTTTCTGGGTGAGCAAAAACAGGAAGGCAAAATGCCG
CAAAAAAGGGAATAAGGGCGACACGGAAATGTTGAATACTCATACTCTTCCTTTTTCAATATTATTGAAG
CATTTATCAGG
Features (pLannotate 1.2.2; 20 found; start..end, strand, type, name):
     94..1436    -  rep_origin     2μ ori: yeast 2μ plasmid origin of replication
   1504..1539    +  CDS            rop (fragment): Rop protein, which maintains plasmids at low copy number; rop
   1641..1690    +  misc_feature   bom (fragment): basis of mobility region from pBR322
   1698..1913    +  promoter       URA3 promoter: S. cerevisiae URA3
   1914..2717    +  CDS            URA3: orotidine-5'-phosphate decarboxylase, required for uracil biosynthesis; S. cerevisiae URA3; yeast auxotrophic marker, counterselectable with 5-fluoroorotic acid (5-FOA)
   2796..2847    +  misc_feature   bom (fragment): basis of mobility region from pBR322
   2875..3303    -  rep_origin     f1 ori (sequence partly withheld): f1 bacteriophage origin of replication; arrow indicates direction of (+) strand synthesis
   3307..3441    -  CDS            lacZα (fragment): LacZα fragment of β-galactosidase; lacZ fragment
   3465..3791    -  CDS            YCTB_SCHPO (fragment): Experimental evidence at protein level: Swiss-Prot protein existence level 1. From Schizosaccharomyces pombe (strain 972 / ATCC 24843) (Fission yeast).
   3860..3940    -  CDS            ENT3 (fragment): ENT3_YEAST - Experimental evidence at protein level: Swiss-Prot protein existence level 1. Involved in the recruitment of clathrin to the Golgi network and endosomes to form clathrin coated vesicles. Plays a role in the trafficking of clathrin between the Golgi network and endosomes. Binds to membranes enriched in phosphatidylinositol-3,5-bisphosphate (PtdIns(3,5)P2) and, in association with VPS27, is involved in protein sorting at the multivesicular body (MVB). From Saccharomyces cerevisiae (strain ATCC 204508 / S288c) (Baker's yeast).
   5504..6289    +  CDS            rae1 (fragment): RAE1_SCHPO - Experimental evidence at protein level: Swiss-Prot protein existence level 1. Required for mitotic cell growth as well as for spore germination. Functions in cell cycle progression through trafficking of proteins required for mitosis. Has a role in the mRNA export process. From Schizosaccharomyces pombe (strain 972 / ATCC 24843) (Fission yeast).
   6343..6687    +  CDS            rae1 (fragment): RAE1_SCHPO - Experimental evidence at protein level: Swiss-Prot protein existence level 1. Required for mitotic cell growth as well as for spore germination. Functions in cell cycle progression through trafficking of proteins required for mitosis. Has a role in the mRNA export process. From Schizosaccharomyces pombe (strain 972 / ATCC 24843) (Fission yeast).
   6730..7440    +  CDS            mRuby3: mRuby3 is a basic (constitutively fluorescent) red fluorescent protein published in 2016, derived from Entacmaea quadricolor. It has low acid sensitivity.
   8697..8719    -  protein_bind   lac operator (fragment): The lac repressor binds to the lac operator to inhibit transcription in E. coli. This inhibition can be relieved by adding lactose or isopropyl-β-D-thiogalactopyranoside (IPTG). lac repressor encoded by lacI
   8723..8753    -  promoter       lac promoter: promoter for the E. coli lac operon
   8768..8789    -  protein_bind   CAP binding site: CAP binding activates transcription in the presence of cAMP. E. coli catabolite activator protein
   8802..8894    -  CDS            lacI (fragment): lac repressor; lacI; The lac repressor binds to the lac operator to inhibit transcription in E. coli. This inhibition can be relieved by adding lactose or isopropyl-β-D-thiogalactopyranoside (IPTG).
   9077..9665    -  rep_origin     ori: high-copy-number ColE1/pMB1/pBR322/pUC origin of replication
   9836..10696   -  CDS            AmpR: β-lactamase; bla; confers resistance to ampicillin, carbenicillin, and related antibiotics
  10697..67      -  promoter       AmpR promoter (across the origin): bla
