[The description below was written by a language model from this plasmid's Addgene catalogue record and pLannotate feature annotations shown in this document.]
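Description:
csr-1_son-1_mRuby3 is a roughly 10.7 kb plasmid built on the pRS426 yeast–E. coli shuttle backbone and intended as a fluorescent reporter construct for the filamentous fungus Neurospora crassa. The backbone supplies a high-copy ColE1/pUC-type origin and the AmpR β-lactamase gene for propagation and ampicillin selection in E. coli. It also carries the yeast 2μ origin and the URA3 auxotrophic marker, which allow maintenance in Saccharomyces cerevisiae, plus an f1 phage origin and remnants of the lacZα/lac promoter cloning region. The catalogue lists the vector type as bacterial expression, but the stated purpose and payload point to use in Neurospora.

The insert is the N. crassa gene NCU04288 (son-1), recorded as about 3 kb, fused at its C terminus to the red fluorescent protein mRuby3 and driven by the NCU04502 promoter. In the feature table the son-1 coding region appears as two adjacent fragments matched by homology to fission yeast rae1, an mRNA export factor, followed immediately by the mRuby3 open reading frame. The promoter itself is not annotated. Unannotated stretches and short fungal homology hits flank the cassette. Given the construct name and the cyclosporin A selectable marker, these probably correspond to csr-1 locus sequences, since loss of csr-1 function confers cyclosporin A resistance in Neurospora. The record does not describe these flanks explicitly.

The stated purpose is to label the nuclear envelope and to test the fluorescent properties of mRuby3 in N. crassa, as part of work on optimised fluorescent proteins for multicolour live-cell imaging.
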