Addgene plasmid #191744: csr-1_son-1_mRuby3
Purpose: Test fluorescent properties in Neurospora crassa. Nuclear envelope fluorescent reporter.
Depositing lab: Jay C Dunlap. Depositing organization: Dartmouth College and Medical School. Publication: Optimized fluorescent proteins for 4-color and photoconvertible live-cell imaging in Neurospora crassa. Wang Z, Bartholomai BM, Loros JJ, Dunlap JC. Fungal Genet Biol. 2022 Dec 5:103763. doi: 10.1016/j.fgb.2022.103763. PubMed 36481248.
Backbone
  Vector backbone: pRS426
  Total vector size (bp): 10745
  Vector type: Bacterial Expression
  Selectable markers: Cyclosporin A
Growth in bacteria
  Bacterial resistance: Ampicillin, 100 μg/mL
  Growth temperature: 37°C
  Growth strain: DH5alpha
  Copy number: Unknown
Gene/Insert
  Gene/Insert name: NCU04288 (alt name: son-1)
  Species: Neurospora crassa
  Insert size (bp): 3035
  Entrez Gene: NCU04288 (a.k.a. NCU04288)
  Tag / fusion protein: mRuby3 (C terminal on insert); NCU04502 promoter (N terminal on insert)
Terms and licenses: Academic/Nonprofit Terms; Industry Terms: Not Available to Industry
How to cite: csr-1_son-1_mRuby3 was a gift from Jay C Dunlap (Addgene plasmid # 191744 ; http://n2t.net/addgene:191744 ; RRID:Addgene_191744)
